Addgene plasmid #212742: YIp211-ADH-NUbo-E3(48)-VSV
Purpose: Consitutive expression of NUbo-E3(48)-VSV in budding yeast
Depositing lab: Helle Ulrich. Depositing organization: Institut fuer Molekulare Biologie (IMB Mainz). Publication: Ubiquiton-An inducible, linkage-specific polyubiquitylation tool. Renz C, Asimaki E, Meister C, Albanese V, Petriukov K, Krapoth NC, Wegmann S, Wollscheid HP, Wong RP, Fulzele A, Chen JX, Leon S, Ulrich HD. Mol Cell. 2024 Jan 18;84(2):386-400.e11. doi: 10.1016/j.molcel.2023.11.016. Epub 2023 Dec 15. PubMed 38103558.
Backbone
  Vector backbone: YIplac211
  Vector type: Yeast Expression ; integrative vector
  Selectable markers: URA3
Growth in bacteria
  Bacterial resistance: Ampicillin, 100 μg/mL
  Growth temperature: 37°C
  Growth strain: Top10
  Copy number: High Copy
Gene/Insert
  Gene/Insert name: E3(48)
  Species: H. sapiens (human), S. cerevisiae (budding yeast)
  Promoter: ADH1
  Tag / fusion protein: NUbo (N terminal on insert); VSV (C terminal on insert)
  Cloning method: Restriction Enzyme; 5′ cloning site unknown (unknown if destroyed)
Terms and licenses: Academic/Nonprofit Terms; Industry Terms: Not Available to Industry
Depositor comments: pHU3895
How to cite: YIp211-ADH-NUbo-E3(48)-VSV was a gift from Helle Ulrich (Addgene plasmid # 212742 ; http://n2t.net/addgene:212742 ; RRID:Addgene_212742)
