[The description below was written by a language model from this plasmid's Addgene catalogue record and pLannotate feature annotations shown in this document.]
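Description:
YIp211-ADH-NUbo-E3(48)-VSV is a 5.7 kb yeast integrative expression plasmid built on the YIplac211 backbone. It is propagated in E. coli through a high-copy ColE1/pUC-type origin with ampicillin selection (AmpR under its own bla promoter). No yeast replication origin or centromere is annotated, consistent with an integrative vector that must recombine into the Saccharomyces cerevisiae genome to be maintained. Selection in yeast relies on the URA3 auxotrophic marker with its native promoter, which can also be counterselected with 5-FOA. Fragments of lacZα, the lac promoter/operator, lacI, rop and bom are remnants of the cloning backbone.

The payload is a single expression cassette in which the constitutive S. cerevisiae ADH1 promoter and ADH1 terminator flank a fusion open reading frame. Reading from the N terminus, the annotation detects a fragment of yeast ubiquitin, which presumably corresponds to the NUbo tag listed in the record. This is followed by a short partial match to an HA epitope, the human FRB* domain (the T2098L variant of the FKBP-rapamycin binding domain) and a large fragment of yeast Cue1, a protein that recruits the ubiquitin-conjugating enzyme Ubc7. The FRB and Cue1 portions fit the mixed human and yeast origin recorded for the E3(48) insert. The C-terminal VSV tag named in the record is not annotated in the feature table, and the exact domain boundaries of E3(48) are not stated.

The stated purpose is constitutive expression of NUbo-E3(48)-VSV in budding yeast. It was deposited with a publication describing "Ubiquiton", an inducible, linkage-specific polyubiquitylation tool. The FRB* domain suggests recruitment by chemically induced dimerisation, and the "48" may denote K48 linkage, though the record does not say so.
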