Features (pLannotate 1.2.2; 18 found; start..end, strand, type, name):
    183..771     -  rep_origin     ori: high-copy-number ColE1/pMB1/pBR322/pUC origin of replication
    942..1802    -  CDS            AmpR: β-lactamase; bla; confers resistance to ampicillin, carbenicillin, and related antibiotics
   1803..1907    -  promoter       AmpR promoter: bla
   2000..2215    +  promoter       URA3 promoter: S. cerevisiae URA3
   2216..3019    +  CDS            URA3: orotidine-5'-phosphate decarboxylase, required for uracil biosynthesis; S. cerevisiae URA3; yeast auxotrophic marker, counterselectable with 5-fluoroorotic acid (5-FOA)
   3108..3143    +  CDS            rop (fragment): Rop protein, which maintains plasmids at low copy number; rop
   3245..3344    +  misc_feature   bom (fragment): basis of mobility region from pBR322
   3350..3507    -  CDS            lacZα (fragment): LacZα fragment of β-galactosidase; lacZ fragment
   3815..4211    +  promoter       ADH1 promoter: S. cerevisiae ADH1; promoter for alcohol dehydrogenase 1
   4222..4332    +  CDS            ubiquitin (fragment): Saccharomyces cerevisiae ubiquitin
   4345..4373    +  CDS            3xHA (fragment): three tandem HA epitope tags
   4381..4659    +  CDS            FRB*: T2098L mutant of FKBP-rapamycin binding domain of human FRAP binds synthetic ligands such as AP21967
   4672..5211    +  CDS            CUE1 (fragment): CUE1_YEAST - Also known as KIS4. Experimental evidence at protein level: Swiss-Prot protein existence level 1. Component of the endoplasmic reticulum-associated protein degradation (ERAD) pathway. Recruits the soluble ubiquitin-conjugating enzyme UBC7 to the cytoplasmic face of the endoplasmic reticulum membrane where it functions in degradation of misfolded or regulated proteins localized in the endoplasmic reticulum (ER) lumen or membrane via the ubiquitin-proteasome system. Targets the E2 conjugating enzyme UBC7 to the DOA10 ubiquitin ligase complex, which is part of the ERAD-C pathway resp
   5278..5465    +  terminator     ADH1 terminator: S. cerevisiae ADH1; transcription terminator for the S. cerevisiae alcohol dehydrogenase 1 (ADH1) gene
   5513..5529    -  protein_bind   lac operator: The lac repressor binds to the lac operator to inhibit transcription in E. coli. This inhibition can be relieved by adding lactose or isopropyl-β-D-thiogalactopyranoside (IPTG). lac repressor encoded by lacI
   5537..5567    -  promoter       lac promoter: promoter for the E. coli lac operon
   5582..5603    -  protein_bind   CAP binding site: CAP binding activates transcription in the presence of cAMP. E. coli catabolite activator protein
   5616..5708    -  CDS            lacI (fragment): lac repressor; lacI; The lac repressor binds to the lac operator to inhibit transcription in E. coli. This inhibition can be relieved by adding lactose or isopropyl-β-D-thiogalactopyranoside (IPTG).
>Addgene plasmid #212742 | YIp211-ADH-NUbo-E3(48)-VSV | addgene full sequence | sequence record 420161 | Addgene NGS Result
TCTTCCGCTTCCTCGCTCACTGACTCGCTGCGCTCGGTCGTTCGGCTGCGGCGAGCGGTATCAGCTCACT
CAAAGGCGGTAATACGGTTATCCACAGAATCAGGGGATAACGCAGGAAAGAACATGTGAGCAAAAGGCCA
GCAAAAGGCCAGGAACCGTAAAAAGGCCGCGTTGCTGGCGTTTTTCCATAGGCTCCGCCCCCCTGACGAG
CATCACAAAAATCGACGCTCAAGTCAGAGGTGGCGAAACCCGACAGGACTATAAAGATACCAGGCGTTTC
CCCCTGGAAGCTCCCTCGTGCGCTCTCCTGTTCCGACCCTGCCGCTTACCGGATACCTGTCCGCCTTTCT
CCCTTCGGGAAGCGTGGCGCTTTCTCATAGCTCACGCTGTAGGTATCTCAGTTCGGTGTAGGTCGTTCGC
TCCAAGCTGGGCTGTGTGCACGAACCCCCCGTTCAGCCCGACCGCTGCGCCTTATCCGGTAACTATCGTC
TTGAGTCCAACCCGGTAAGACACGACTTATCGCCACTGGCAGCAGCCACTGGTAACAGGATTAGCAGAGC
GAGGTATGTAGGCGGTGCTACAGAGTTCTTGAAGTGGTGGCCTAACTACGGCTACACTAGAAGAACAGTA
TTTGGTATCTGCGCTCTGCTGAAGCCAGTTACCTTCGGAAAAAGAGTTGGTAGCTCTTGATCCGGCAAAC
AAACCACCGCTGGTAGCGGTGGTTTTTTTGTTTGCAAGCAGCAGATTACGCGCAGAAAAAAAGGATCTCA
AGAAGATCCTTTGATCTTTTCTACGGGGTCTGACGCTCAGTGGAACGAAAACTCACGTTAAGGGATTTTG
GTCATGAGATTATCAAAAAGGATCTTCACCTAGATCCTTTTAAATTAAAAATGAAGTTTTAAATCAATCT
AAAGTATATATGAGTAAACTTGGTCTGACAGTTACCAATGCTTAATCAGTGAGGCACCTATCTCAGCGAT
CTGTCTATTTCGTTCATCCATAGTTGCCTGACTCCCCGTCGTGTAGATAACTACGATACGGGAGGGCTTA
CCATCTGGCCCCAGTGCTGCAATGATACCGCGAGACCCACGCTCACCGGCTCCAGATTTATCAGCAATAA
ACCAGCCAGCCGGAAGGGCCGAGCGCAGAAGTGGTCCTGCAACTTTATCCGCCTCCATCCAGTCTATTAA
TTGTTGCCGGGAAGCTAGAGTAAGTAGTTCGCCAGTTAATAGTTTGCGCAACGTTGTTGCCATTGCTACA
GGCATCGTGGTGTCACGCTCGTCGTTTGGTATGGCTTCATTCAGCTCCGGTTCCCAACGATCAAGGCGAG
TTACATGATCCCCCATGTTGTGCAAAAAAGCGGTTAGCTCCTTCGGTCCTCCGATCGTTGTCAGAAGTAA
GTTGGCCGCAGTGTTATCACTCATGGTTATGGCAGCACTGCATAATTCTCTTACTGTCATGCCATCCGTA
AGATGCTTTTCTGTGACTGGTGAGTACTCAACCAAGTCATTCTGAGAATAGTGTATGCGGCGACCGAGTT
GCTCTTGCCCGGCGTCAATACGGGATAATACCGCGCCACATAGCAGAACTTTAAAAGTGCTCATCATTGG
AAAACGTTCTTCGGGGCGAAAACTCTCAAGGATCTTACCGCTGTTGAGATCCAGTTCGATGTAACCCACT
CGTGCACCCAACTGATCTTCAGCATCTTTTACTTTCACCAGCGTTTCTGGGTGAGCAAAAACAGGAAGGC
AAAATGCCGCAAAAAAGGGAATAAGGGCGACACGGAAATGTTGAATACTCATACTCTTCCTTTTTCAATA
TTATTGAAGCATTTATCAGGGTTATTGTCTCATGAGCGGATACATATTTGAATGTATTTAGAAAAATAAA
CAAATAGGGGTTCCGCGCACATTTCCCCGAAAAGTGCCACCTGACGTCTAAGAAACCATTATTATCATGA
CATTAACCTATAAAAATAGGCGTATCACGAGGCCAGCTTTTCAATTCATCATTTTTTTTTTATTCTTTTT
TTTGATTTCGGTTTCCTTGAAATTTTTTTGATTCGGTAATCTCCGAACAGAAGGAAGAACGAAGGAAGGA
GCACAGACTTAGATTGGTATATATACGCATATGTAGTGTTGAAGAAACATGAAATTGCCCAGTATTCTTA
ACCCAACTGCACAGAACAAAAACATGCAGGAAACGAAGATAAATCATGTCGAAAGCTACATATAAGGAAC
GTGCTGCTACTCATCCTAGTCCTGTTGCTGCCAAGCTATTTAATATCATGCACGAAAAGCAAACAAACTT
GTGTGCTTCATTGGATGTTCGTACCACCAAGGAATTACTGGAGTTAGTTGAAGCATTAGGTCCCAAAATT
TGTTTACTAAAAACACATGTGGATATCTTGACTGATTTTTCCATGGAGGGCACAGTTAAGCCGCTAAAGG
CATTATCCGCCAAGTACAATTTTTTACTCTTCGAAGACAGAAAATTTGCTGACATTGGTAATACAGTCAA
ATTGCAGTACTCTGCGGGTGTATACAGAATAGCAGAATGGGCAGACATTACGAATGCACACGGTGTGGTG
GGCCCAGGTATTGTTAGCGGTTTGAAGCAGGCGGCAGAAGAAGTAACAAAGGAACCTAGAGGCCTTTTGA
TGTTAGCAGAATTGTCATGCAAGGGCTCCCTATCTACTGGAGAATATACTAAGGGTACTGTTGACATTGC
GAAGAGCGACAAAGATTTTGTTATCGGCTTTATTGCTCAAAGAGACATGGGTGGAAGAGATGAAGGTTAC
GATTGGTTGATTATGACACCCGGTGTGGGTTTAGATGACAAGGGAGACGCATTGGGTCAACAGTATAGAA
CCGTGGATGATGTGGTCTCTACAGGATCTGACATTATTATTGTTGGAAGAGGACTATTTGCAAAGGGAAG
GGATGCTAAGGTAGAGGGTGAACGTTACAGAAAAGCAGGCTGGGAAGCATATTTGAGAAGATGCGGCCAG
CAAAACTAAAAAACTGTATTATAAGTAAATGCATGTATACTAAACTCACAAATTAGAGCTTCAATTTAAT
TATATCAGTTATTACCCGCCCTTTCGTCTCGCGCGTTTCGGTGATGACGGTGAAAACCTCTGACACATGC
AGCTCCCGGAGACGGTCACAGCTTGTCTGTAAGCGGATGCCGGGAGCAGACAAGCCCGTCAGGGCGCGTC
AGCGGGTGTTGGCGGGTGTCGGGGCTGGCTTAACTATGCGGCATCAGAGCAGATTGTACTGAGAGTGCAC
CATATGCGGTGTGAAATACCGCACAGATGCGTAAGGAGAAAATACCGCATCAGGCGCCATTCGCCATTCA
GGCTGCGCAACTGTTGGGAAGGGCGATCGGTGCGGGCCTCTTCGCTATTACGCCAGCTGGCGAAAGGGGG
ATGTGCTGCAAGGCGATTAAGTTGGGTAACGCCAGGGTTTTCCCAGTCACGACGTTGTAAAACGACGGCC
AGTGAATTCCTTTTGTTGTTTCCGGGTGTACAATATGGACTTCCTCTTTTCTGGCAACCAAACCCATACA
TCGGGATTCCTATAATACCTTCGTTGGTCTCCCTAACATGTAGGTGGCGGAGGGGAGATATACAATAGAA
CAGATACCAGACAAGACATAATGGGCTAAACAAGACTACACCAATTACACTGCCTCATTGATGGTGGTAC
ATAACGAACTAATACTGTAGCCCTAGACTTGATAGCCATCATCATATCGAAGTTTCACTACCCTTTTTCC
ATTTGCCATCTATTGAAGTAATAATAGGCGCATGCAACTTCTTTTCTTTTTTTTTCTTTTCTCTCTCCCC
CGTTGTTGTCTCACCATATCCGCAATGACAAAAAAATGATGGAAGACACTAAAGGAAAAAATTAACGACA
AAGACAGCACCAACAGATGTCGTTGTTCCAGAGCTGATGAGGGGTATCTCGAAGCACACGAAACTTTTTC
CTTCCTTCATTCACGCACACTACTCTCTAATGAGCAACGGTATACGGCCTTCCTTCCAGTTACTTGAATT
TGAAATAAAAAAAAGTTTGCTGTCTTGCTATCAAGTATAAATAGACCTGCAATTATTAATCTTTTGTTTC
CTCGTCATTGTTCTCGTTCCCTTTCTTCCTTGTTTCTTTTTCTGCACAATATTTCAAGCTATACCAAGCA
TACAATCAACTCCGGATCAGTATGCAGATTTTCGTCAAGACTTTGACCGGTAAAACCGCAACATTGGAAG
TTGAATCTTCCGATACCATCGACAACGTTAAGTCGAAAATTCAAGACAAGGAAGGGATCCCTGGGTCTGG
GGCTTACCCATACGATGTTCCTGACTATGCGGGGAATGGTATCCTCTGGCATGAGATGTGGCATGAAGGC
CTGGAAGAGGCATCTCGTTTGTACTTTGGGGAAAGGAACGTGAAAGGCATGTTTGAGGTGCTGGAGCCCT
TGCATGCTATGATGGAACGGGGCCCCCAGACTCTGAAGGAAACATCCTTTAATCAGGCCTATGGTCGAGA
TTTAATGGAGGCCCAAGAGTGGTGCAGGAAGTACATGAAATCAGGGAATGTCAAGGACCTCCTCCAAGCC
TGGGACCTCTATTATCATGTGTTCCGACGAATCTCAAAGACTAGTGAATTGCAAAGTAATCAGCATCCCT
CAGCACAACGCTTATCCGCTACAGGTGTAAACGCACACGGACGTCCTCAGGGCTCCACGCAGAATGCCTT
GAGAAGGACTGGTAGAGTCAATGGAGGTCACCCCGTGACTACTCAGATGGTGGAAACAGTGCAAAATCTA
GCCCCTAACTTACATCCTGAGCAAATTAGGTATAGTTTGGAAAACACAGGCTCAGTCGAGGAAACAGTGG
AAAGGTACTTGCGTGGTGATGAATTCAGCTTTCCACCTGGGTTTGAGCCCTCCAGGGCGCCAATGGGGGC
CAATGCGGCTGTTGATAATAACGCTGCTGGTGGCGGAGAGTTTAACGATCCCAGAAAGAAGAACATGATT
TGCGCTGAGAATCTACTCGATAAATTCCATGTGGATCTCAATGAAGATATGAGTAACTTAAGCTTTAAGG
ACTTAGACATTGAAGAGAGAAAGAGATTGTTGGTTTGGCAAGCCAGAAAGAATTTGGAGACAAAATTGCA
AAGTGATAAAGATTTGCAAAGTTTGCTGACTTTAATTAATTATACTGACATAGAAATGAACAGATTGGGA
AAGTAGCTGCAGCCAAGCTAATTCCGGGCGAATTTCTTATGATTTATGATTTTTATTATTAAATAAGTTA
TAAAAAAAATAAGTGTATACAAATTTTAAAGTGACTCTTAGGTTTTAAAACGAAAATTCTTATTCTTGAG
TAACTCTTTCCTGTAGGTCAGGTTGCTTTCTCAGGTATAGCATGAGGTCGCTCTTATTGACCACACCTCT
ACCGGCATGCAAGCTTGGCGTAATCATGGTCATAGCTGTTTCCTGTGTGAAATTGTTATCCGCTCACAAT
TCCACACAACATACGAGCCGGAAGCATAAAGTGTAAAGCCTGGGGTGCCTAATGAGTGAGCTAACTCACA
TTAATTGCGTTGCGCTCACTGCCCGCTTTCCAGTCGGGAAACCTGTCGTGCCAGCTGCATTAATGAATCG
GCCAACGCGCGGGGAGAGGCGGTTTGCGTATTGGGCGC
